Addgene plasmid #138812: pPD107 VP16-ZF43(RARR)
Purpose: Constitutive expression of VP16-ZF43(RARR) under the CMV promoter.
Depositing lab: Joshua Leonard. Depositing organization: Northwestern University. Publication: The COMET toolkit for composing customizable genetic programs in mammalian cells. Donahue PS, Draut JW, Muldoon JJ, Edelstein HI, Bagheri N, Leonard JN. Nat Commun. 2020 Feb 7;11(1):779. doi: 10.1038/s41467-019-14147-5. PubMed 32034124.
Backbone
  Vector backbone: pPD005 pcDNA Golden Gate
  Vector type: Mammalian Expression, Synthetic Biology
Growth in bacteria
  Bacterial resistance: Ampicillin, 100 μg/mL
  Growth temperature: 37°C
  Growth strain: DH5alpha
  Copy number: High Copy
Gene/Insert
  Gene/Insert name: VP16-ZF43(RARR)
  Species: Synthetic
  Mutation: R15A
  Promoter: CMV
  Tag / fusion protein: 3xFlag (N terminal on insert)
  Cloning method: Restriction Enzyme; 5′ cloning site NheI (not destroyed); 3′ cloning site NotI (not destroyed)
  Sequencing primers: 5′ CGCAAATGGGCGGTAGGCGTG; 3′ TAGAAGGCACAGTCGAGG
Terms and licenses: Academic/Nonprofit Terms; Industry Terms: Not Available to Industry
Depositor comments: Leonard Lab plasmid reference number: L1374
How to cite: pPD107 VP16-ZF43(RARR) was a gift from Joshua Leonard (Addgene plasmid # 138812 ; http://n2t.net/addgene:138812 ; RRID:Addgene_138812)
