[The description below was written by a language model from this plasmid's Addgene catalogue record and pLannotate feature annotations shown in this document.]
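Description:
pPD107 VP16-ZF43(RARR) is a mammalian expression plasmid of about 5 kb, built on pPD005, a pcDNA-derived backbone adapted for Golden Gate assembly. It belongs to the COMET toolkit of composable parts for building genetic programs in mammalian cells. In E. coli it is maintained at high copy from a ColE1/pUC-type origin and selected with ampicillin through the β-lactamase gene and its native promoter. An f1 phage origin is also present. Downstream of the SV40 early promoter, the feature table detects only a short fragment of a bleomycin-family resistance gene followed by the SV40 polyadenylation signal. The plasmid therefore does not appear to carry an intact mammalian selection marker and seems suited mainly to transient transfection.

The payload is a synthetic transcription factor cloned between NheI and NotI. It is expressed constitutively from the human CMV immediate-early enhancer and promoter and terminated by the bovine growth hormone polyadenylation signal. A T7 promoter sits just upstream of the coding region. The open reading frame begins with an N-terminal 3xFLAG epitope for detection, followed by the herpes simplex virus VP16 transactivation domain, and then the ZF43 zinc finger DNA-binding domain. The annotation software did not label the zinc finger portion, but it presumably occupies the unannotated stretch between VP16 and the polyadenylation signal. The record lists an R15A mutation, and the "RARR" label appears to denote this substitution among four arginine positions, though the record does not state its functional consequence. The construct supplies a ZF43-targeted transcriptional activator, which would drive expression from promoters carrying the matching zinc finger binding sites in engineered gene circuits.
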