Features (pLannotate 1.2.2; 21 found; start..end, strand, type, name):
     28..80      -  misc_feature   bom (fragment): basis of mobility region from pBR322
    235..614     +  enhancer       CMV enhancer: human cytomegalovirus immediate early enhancer
    615..818     +  promoter       CMV promoter: human cytomegalovirus (CMV) immediate early promoter
    814..847     +  LTR            5' LTR (truncated) (fragment): truncated 5' long terminal repeat (LTR) from HIV-1
    863..881     +  promoter       T7 promoter: promoter for bacteriophage T7 RNA polymerase
    952..975     +  CDS            3xFLAG (fragment): three tandem FLAG® epitope tags
   1039..1272    +  CDS            VP16_HHV11 (fragment): Experimental evidence at protein level: Swiss-Prot protein existence level 1. May play a role in the aggregation of tegument proteins around nucleocapsids during virus morphogenesis. From Human herpesvirus 1 (strain 17) (HHV-1) (Human herpes simplex virus 1).
   1599..1710    +  polyA_signal   bGH poly(A) signal: bovine growth hormone polyadenylation signal
   1827..1848    +  promoter       SV40 promoter (fragment): SV40 enhancer and early promoter
   1869..2297    +  rep_origin     f1 ori (sequence partly withheld): f1 bacteriophage origin of replication; arrow indicates direction of (+) strand synthesis
   2302..2324    +  promoter       SV40 promoter (fragment): SV40 enhancer and early promoter
   2325..2516    +  promoter       SV40 promoter: SV40 early promoter
   2543..2641    +  CDS            ble (fragment): BLE_KLEPN - Experimental evidence at protein level: Swiss-Prot protein existence level 1. Binding protein with a strong affinity to the bleomycin family of antibiotics. Binds to CL990; an antimitotic-antibiotic compound. From Klebsiella pneumoniae.
   2636..2757    +  polyA_signal   SV40 poly(A) signal: SV40 polyadenylation signal
   2830..2846    -  protein_bind   lac operator: The lac repressor binds to the lac operator to inhibit transcription in E. coli. This inhibition can be relieved by adding lactose or isopropyl-β-D-thiogalactopyranoside (IPTG). lac repressor encoded by lacI
   2854..2884    -  promoter       lac promoter: promoter for the E. coli lac operon
   2899..2920    -  protein_bind   CAP binding site: CAP binding activates transcription in the presence of cAMP. E. coli catabolite activator protein
   2933..3025    -  CDS            lacI (fragment): lac repressor; lacI; The lac repressor binds to the lac operator to inhibit transcription in E. coli. This inhibition can be relieved by adding lactose or isopropyl-β-D-thiogalactopyranoside (IPTG).
   3208..3796    -  rep_origin     ori: high-copy-number ColE1/pMB1/pBR322/pUC origin of replication
   3967..4827    -  CDS            AmpR: β-lactamase; bla; confers resistance to ampicillin, carbenicillin, and related antibiotics
   4828..4932    -  promoter       AmpR promoter: bla
>Addgene plasmid #138812 | pPD107 VP16-ZF43(RARR) | addgene full sequence | sequence record 321449 | Addgene NGS Result
GACGGATCGGGAGATCTCCCGATCCCCTATGGTGCACTCTCAGTACAATCTGCTCTGATGCCGCATAGTT
AAGCCAGTATCTGCTCCCTGCTTGTGTGTTGGAGGTCGCTGAGTAGTGCGCGAGCAAAATTTAAGCTACA
ACAAGGCAAGGCTTGACCGACAATTGCATGAAGAATCTGCTTAGGGTTAGGCGTTTTGCGCTGCTTCGCG
ATGTACGGGCCAGATATACGCGTTGACATTGATTATTGACTAGTTATTAATAGTAATCAATTACGGGGTC
ATTAGTTCATAGCCCATATATGGAGTTCCGCGTTACATAACTTACGGTAAATGGCCCGCCTGGCTGACCG
CCCAACGACCCCCGCCCATTGACGTCAATAATGACGTATGTTCCCATAGTAACGCCAATAGGGACTTTCC
ATTGACGTCAATGGGTGGAGTATTTACGGTAAACTGCCCACTTGGCAGTACATCAAGTGTATCATATGCC
AAGTACGCCCCCTATTGACGTCAATGACGGTAAATGGCCCGCCTGGCATTATGCCCAGTACATGACCTTA
TGGGACTTTCCTACTTGGCAGTACATCTACGTATTAGTCATCGCTATTACCATGGTGATGCGGTTTTGGC
AGTACATCAATGGGCGTGGATAGCGGTTTGACTCACGGGGATTTCCAAGTCTCCACCCCATTGACGTCAA
TGGGAGTTTGTTTTGGCACCAAAATCAACGGGACTTTCCAAAATGTCGTAACAACTCCGCCCCATTGACG
CAAATGGGCGGTAGGCGTGTACGGTGGGAGGTCTATATAAGCAGAGCTCTCTGGCTAACTAGAGAACCCA
CTGCTTACTGGCTTATCGAAATTAATACGACTCACTATAGGGAGTCCCAAGCTGGCTAGCGCCACCATGG
ATTATAAGGATCACGATGGCGACTACAAGGACCACGATATTGACTACAAAGACGATGACGATAAAATGGC
TCCTAAGAAAAAGCGCAAAGTCGGTATCCATGGCGTTCCCGTCGACGGTGGACTGCAGGCCCCACCAACC
GATGTTTCTTTAGGTGATGAGTTACATTTGGACGGTGAGGACGTAGCTATGGCACATGCAGATGCCTTAG
ACGATTTTGACTTGGATATGTTAGGAGATGGAGATTCACCAGGACCTGGTTTCACACCACACGATTCAGC
TCCATACGGTGCTTTGGACATGGCCGATTTCGAATTTGAACAGATGTTTACTGATGCCTTGGGTATAGAC
GAATACGGTGGTGGAGCTAGACCCGGGGAGCGCCCCTTCCAGTGTCGCATTTGCATGGCGAACTTTTCGC
GCCAGGACAGGCTTGACAGGCATACCCGTACTCATACCGGTGAAAAACCGTTTCAGTGTCGGATCTGTAT
GCGAAATTTCTCCCAGAAGGAGCACTTGGCGGGGCATCTACGTACGCACACCGGCGAGAAGCCATTCCAA
TGCCGAATATGCATGCGCAACTTCAGTCGCCGCGACAACCTGAACCGGCACCTAAAAACCCACCTGAGAG
GATCTTAAGCGGCCGCTCGAGTCTAGAGGGCCCGTTTAAACCCGCTGATCAGCCTCGACTGTGCCTTCTA
GTTGCCAGCCATCTGTTGTTTGCCCCTCCCCCGTGCCTTCCTTGACCCTGGAAGGTGCCACTCCCACTGT
CCTTTCCTAATAAAATGAGGAAATTGCATCGCATTGTCTGAGTAGGTGTCATTCTATTCTGGGGGGTGGG
GTGGGGCAGGACAGCAAGGGGGAGGATTGGGAAGTCAATAGCAGGCATGCTGGGGATGCGGTGGGCTCTA
TGGCTTCTGAGGCGGAAAGAACCAGCTGGGGCTCTAGGGGGTATCCCC
[124 nt withheld, positions 1869-1992]
C
[91 nt withheld, positions 1994-2084]
A
[49 nt withheld, positions 2086-2134]
CCTTTGACGTTGGAGTCCACGTTCTTT
[37 nt withheld, positions 2162-2198]
ACCCTATCTCGGTCTATTCTTTTGATTTATAAGGGATTTTGCCGATTTCGGCCTATTGGTTAAAAAATGA
GCTGATTTAACAAAAATTTAACGCGAATTAATTCTGTGGAATGTGTGTCAGTTAGGCTCAATTAGTCAGC
AACCATAGTCCCGCCCCTAACTCCGCCCATCCCGCCCCTAACTCCGCCCAGTTCCGCCCATTCTCCGCCC
CATGGCTGACTAATTTTTTTTATTTATGCAGAGGCCGAGGCCGCCTCTGCCTCTGAGCTATTCCAGAAGT
AGTGAGGAGGCTTTTTTGGAGGCCTAGGCTTTTGCAAAAAGCTCCCGGGAGCTTGTATATCCATTTTCGG
AGGTTGGGCTTCGGAATCGTTTTCCGGGACGCCGGCTGGATGATCCTCCAGCGCGGGGATCTCATGCTGG
AGTTCTTCGCCCACCCCAACTTGTTTATTGCAGCTTATAATGGTTACAAATAAAGCAATAGCATCACAAA
TTTCACAAATAAAGCATTTTTTTCACTGCATTCTAGTTGTGGTTTGTCCAAACTCATCAATGTATCTTAT
CATGTCTGTATACCGTCGACCTCTAGCTAGAGCTTGGCGTAATCATGGTCATAGCTGTTTCCTGTGTGAA
ATTGTTATCCGCTCACAATTCCACACAACATACGAGCCGGAAGCATAAAGTGTAAAGCCTGGGGTGCCTA
ATGAGTGAGCTAACTCACATTAATTGCGTTGCGCTCACTGCCCGCTTTCCAGTCGGGAAACCTGTCGTGC
CAGCTGCATTAATGAATCGGCCAACGCGCGGGGAGAGGCGGTTTGCGTATTGGGCGCTCTTCCGCTTCCT
CGCTCACTGACTCGCTGCGCTCGGTCGTTCGGCTGCGGCGAGCGGTATCAGCTCACTCAAAGGCGGTAAT
ACGGTTATCCACAGAATCAGGGGATAACGCAGGAAAGAACATGTGAGCAAAAGGCCAGCAAAAGGCCAGG
AACCGTAAAAAGGCCGCGTTGCTGGCGTTTTTCCATAGGCTCCGCCCCCCTGACGAGCATCACAAAAATC
GACGCTCAAGTCAGAGGTGGCGAAACCCGACAGGACTATAAAGATACCAGGCGTTTCCCCCTGGAAGCTC
CCTCGTGCGCTCTCCTGTTCCGACCCTGCCGCTTACCGGATACCTGTCCGCCTTTCTCCCTTCGGGAAGC
GTGGCGCTTTCTCATAGCTCACGCTGTAGGTATCTCAGTTCGGTGTAGGTCGTTCGCTCCAAGCTGGGCT
GTGTGCACGAACCCCCCGTTCAGCCCGACCGCTGCGCCTTATCCGGTAACTATCGTCTTGAGTCCAACCC
GGTAAGACACGACTTATCGCCACTGGCAGCAGCCACTGGTAACAGGATTAGCAGAGCGAGGTATGTAGGC
GGTGCTACAGAGTTCTTGAAGTGGTGGCCTAACTACGGCTACACTAGAAGAACAGTATTTGGTATCTGCG
CTCTGCTGAAGCCAGTTACCTTCGGAAAAAGAGTTGGTAGCTCTTGATCCGGCAAACAAACCACCGCTGG
TAGCGGTGGTTTTTTTGTTTGCAAGCAGCAGATTACGCGCAGAAAAAAAGGATCTCAAGAAGATCCTTTG
ATCTTTTCTACGGGGTCTGACGCTCAGTGGAACGAAAACTCACGTTAAGGGATTTTGGTCATGAGATTAT
CAAAAAGGATCTTCACCTAGATCCTTTTAAATTAAAAATGAAGTTTTAAATCAATCTAAAGTATATATGA
GTAAACTTGGTCTGACAGTTACCAATGCTTAATCAGTGAGGCACCTATCTCAGCGATCTGTCTATTTCGT
TCATCCATAGTTGCCTGACTCCCCGTCGTGTAGATAACTACGATACGGGAGGGCTTACCATCTGGCCCCA
GTGCTGCAATGATACCGCGAGATCCACGCTCACCGGCTCCAGATTTATCAGCAATAAACCAGCCAGCCGG
AAGGGCCGAGCGCAGAAGTGGTCCTGCAACTTTATCCGCCTCCATCCAGTCTATTAATTGTTGCCGGGAA
GCTAGAGTAAGTAGTTCGCCAGTTAATAGTTTGCGCAACGTTGTTGCCATTGCTACAGGCATCGTGGTGT
CACGCTCGTCGTTTGGTATGGCTTCATTCAGCTCCGGTTCCCAACGATCAAGGCGAGTTACATGATCCCC
CATGTTGTGCAAAAAAGCGGTTAGCTCCTTCGGTCCTCCGATCGTTGTCAGAAGTAAGTTGGCCGCAGTG
TTATCACTCATGGTTATGGCAGCACTGCATAATTCTCTTACTGTCATGCCATCCGTAAGATGCTTTTCTG
TGACTGGTGAGTACTCAACCAAGTCATTCTGAGAATAGTGTATGCGGCGACCGAGTTGCTCTTGCCCGGC
GTCAATACGGGATAATACCGCGCCACATAGCAGAACTTTAAAAGTGCTCATCATTGGAAAACGTTCTTCG
GGGCGAAAACTCTCAAGGATCTTACCGCTGTTGAGATCCAGTTCGATGTAACCCACTCGTGCACCCAACT
GATCTTCAGCATCTTTTACTTTCACCAGCGTTTCTGGGTGAGCAAAAACAGGAAGGCAAAATGCCGCAAA
AAAGGGAATAAGGGCGACACGGAAATGTTGAATACTCATACTCTTCCTTTTTCAATATTATTGAAGCATT
TATCAGGGTTATTGTCTCATGAGCGGATACATATTTGAATGTATTTAGAAAAATAAACAAATAGGGGTTC
CGCGCACATTTCCCCGAAAAGTGCCACCTGACGTC
