>Addgene plasmid #138812 | pPD107 VP16-ZF43(RARR) | depositor partial sequence | sequence record 268291 | VP16-ZF43(RARR) gene
ATGGATTATAAGGATCACGATGGCGACTACAAGGACCACGATATTGACTACAAAGACGATGACGATAAAA
TGGCTCCTAAGAAAAAGCGCAAAGTCGGTATCCATGGCGTTCCCGTCGACGGTGGACTGCAGGCCCCACC
AACCGATGTTTCTTTAGGTGATGAGTTACATTTGGACGGTGAGGACGTAGCTATGGCACATGCAGATGCC
TTAGACGATTTTGACTTGGATATGTTAGGAGATGGAGATTCACCAGGACCTGGTTTCACACCACACGATT
CAGCTCCATACGGTGCTTTGGACATGGCCGATTTCGAATTTGAACAGATGTTTACTGATGCCTTGGGTAT
AGACGAATACGGTGGTGGAGCTAGACCCGGGGAGCGCCCCTTCCAGTGTCGCATTTGCATGGCGAACTTT
TCGCGCCAGGACAGGCTTGACAGGCATACCCGTACTCATACCGGTGAAAAACCGTTTCAGTGTCGGATCT
GTATGCGAAATTTCTCCCAGAAGGAGCACTTGGCGGGGCATCTACGTACGCACACCGGCGAGAAGCCATT
CCAATGCCGAATATGCATGCGCAACTTCAGTCGCCGCGACAACCTGAACCGGCACCTAAAAACCCACCTG
AGAGGATCTTAA
